Addgene plasmid #77359: NEK3 gRNA (BRDN0001147956)
Purpose: 3rd generation lentiviral gRNA plasmid targeting human NEK3
Depositing lab: John Doench & David Root. Depositing organization: Broad Institute. Publication: Optimized sgRNA design to maximize activity and minimize off-target effects of CRISPR-Cas9. Doench JG, Fusi N, Sullender M, Hegde M, Vaimberg EW, Donovan KF, Smith I, Tothova Z, Wilen C, Orchard R, Virgin HW, Listgarten J, Root DE. Nat Biotechnol. 2016 Jan 18. doi: 10.1038/nbt.3437. PubMed 26780180.
Backbone
  Vector backbone: lentiGuide-Puro
  Backbone manufacturer: Zhang Lab (Addgene plasmid # 52963)
  Vector type: Mammalian Expression, Lentiviral, CRISPR
  Selectable markers: Puromycin
Growth in bacteria
  Bacterial resistance: Ampicillin, 100 μg/mL
  Growth temperature: 37°C
  Growth strain: DH5alpha
  Copy number: High Copy
Gene/Insert
  Gene/Insert name: NEK3 (alt names: NEK3; NM_002498.2)
  gRNA/shRNA sequence: TTCATACAGGATGCAACCCA
  Species: H. sapiens (human)
  Entrez Gene: NEK3 (a.k.a. HSPK36)
  Promoter: hU6
  Cloning method: Unknown
  Sequencing primers: 5′ U6-F; 3′ pS2-R
Terms and licenses: Academic/Nonprofit Terms; Industry Terms: Not Available to Industry
Depositor comments: The gRNA was designed to target the following Genbank reference sequence(s): NM_002498.2,NM_152720.2. Note that this plasmid does NOT contain Cas9. It should be used in conjunction with lentiCas9-Blast (Addgene #52962) or otherwise with cell lines already expressing Cas9. Browse the full kinome gRNA library at http://www.addgene.org/pooled-library/broadgpp-human-kinome/ or visit http://www.broadinstitute.org/rnai/public/ for detailed protocols and information.
How to cite: NEK3 gRNA (BRDN0001147956) was a gift from John Doench & David Root (Addgene plasmid # 77359 ; http://n2t.net/addgene:77359 ; RRID:Addgene_77359)
