[The description below was written by a language model from this plasmid's Addgene catalogue record and pLannotate feature annotations shown in this document.]
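Description:
NEK3 gRNA (BRDN0001147956) is a third-generation lentiviral CRISPR guide plasmid built on the lentiGuide-Puro backbone. It carries a single guide RNA directed against human NEK3, designed against two NEK3 reference transcripts, and belongs to a human kinome gRNA collection. In bacteria it is maintained as a high-copy plasmid through a ColE1/pUC-type origin and selected with ampicillin via the β-lactamase gene. An f1 origin, an SV40 origin and remnants of a lac/T7/T3 cloning region are also annotated in the roughly 8.3 kb backbone.

The lentiviral transfer cassette starts with an RSV promoter fused to a truncated HIV-1 5' LTR, which makes genomic RNA production Tat-independent. This is followed by the Ψ packaging signal with a partial gag sequence, and the Rev response element for Rev-dependent nuclear export. The human U6 RNA polymerase III promoter drives the NEK3-targeting spacer, which is joined to the Streptococcus pyogenes Cas9 gRNA scaffold. A cPPT/CTS element, which aids nuclear import of the viral genome, lies downstream of this. A separate Pol II unit follows, in which the EF-1α core promoter with its intron A expresses puromycin N-acetyltransferase, allowing puromycin selection of transduced mammalian cells. A WPRE enhances transcript expression, and a self-inactivating ΔU3 3' LTR followed by an SV40 polyadenylation signal closes the cassette.

The plasmid does not encode Cas9. It is intended for use alongside a separate Cas9 lentiviral vector or in cells that already express Cas9, to disrupt NEK3 for loss-of-function studies.
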