Features (pLannotate 1.2.2; 29 found; start..end, strand, type, name):
     14..80      +  CDS            small t antigen (fragment): SV40 (simian virus 40) small t antigen
    106..317     +  promoter       EF-1α core promoter: core promoter for human elongation factor EF-1α
    318..1256    +  intron         EF-1α intron A: intron upstream of the start codon of human EF-1α
   1278..1877    +  CDS            PuroR (fragment): puromycin N-acetyltransferase; pac from Streptomyces; confers resistance to puromycin
   1893..2481    +  misc_feature   WPRE: woodchuck hepatitis virus posttranscriptional regulatory element
   2532..2551    +  misc_feature   cPPT/CTS (fragment): central polypurine tract and central termination sequence of HIV-1
   2553..2786    +  LTR            3' LTR (ΔU3): self-inactivating 3' long terminal repeat (LTR) from HIV-1
   2864..2985    +  polyA_signal   SV40 poly(A) signal: SV40 polyadenylation signal
   3025..3160    +  rep_origin     SV40 ori: SV40 origin of replication
   3181..3199    -  promoter       T7 promoter: promoter for bacteriophage T7 RNA polymerase
   3207..3362    +  CDS            lacZα (fragment): LacZα fragment of β-galactosidase; lacZ fragment
   3367..3795    +  rep_origin     f1 ori (sequence partly withheld): f1 bacteriophage origin of replication; arrow indicates direction of (+) strand synthesis
   3848..3952    +  promoter       AmpR promoter: bla
   3953..4813    +  CDS            AmpR: β-lactamase; bla; confers resistance to ampicillin, carbenicillin, and related antibiotics
   4984..5572    +  rep_origin     ori: high-copy-number ColE1/pMB1/pBR322/pUC origin of replication
   5755..5847    +  CDS            lacI (fragment): lac repressor; lacI; The lac repressor binds to the lac operator to inhibit transcription in E. coli. This inhibition can be relieved by adding lactose or isopropyl-β-D-thiogalactopyranoside (IPTG).
   5860..5881    +  protein_bind   CAP binding site: CAP binding activates transcription in the presence of cAMP. E. coli catabolite activator protein
   5896..5926    +  promoter       lac promoter: promoter for the E. coli lac operon
   5934..5950    +  protein_bind   lac operator: The lac repressor binds to the lac operator to inhibit transcription in E. coli. This inhibition can be relieved by adding lactose or isopropyl-β-D-thiogalactopyranoside (IPTG). lac repressor encoded by lacI
   5995..6013    +  promoter       T3 promoter: promoter for bacteriophage T3 RNA polymerase
   6041..6267    +  promoter       RSV promoter: Rous sarcoma virus enhancer/promoter
   6268..6448    +  LTR            5' LTR (truncated): truncated 5' long terminal repeat (LTR) from HIV-1
   6495..6620    +  misc_feature   HIV-1 Ψ: packaging signal of human immunodeficiency virus type 1
   6604..6967    +  CDS            HIV-1 gag (fragment): gag protein from human immunodeficiency virus 1; gag
   7113..7346    +  misc_feature   RRE: The Rev response element (RRE) of HIV-1 allows for Rev-dependent mRNA export from the nucleus to the cytoplasm.
   7723..7749    +  CDS            Rev (fragment): human immunodeficiency virus 1 (HIV-1) Rev protein; rev; enhances nuclear export of unspliced and incompletely spliced viral mRNAs
   7753..7993    +  promoter       U6 promoter: RNA polymerase III promoter for human U6 snRNA
   8023..8098    +  misc_RNA       gRNA scaffold: guide RNA scaffold for the Streptococcus pyogenes CRISPR/Cas9 system
   8154..8271    +  misc_feature   cPPT/CTS: central polypurine tract and central termination sequence of HIV-1
>Addgene plasmid #77359 | NEK3 gRNA (BRDN0001147956) | addgene full sequence | sequence record 187610 | Addgene Assembled Sequence
CCCGGGTGCAAAGATGGATAAAGTTTTAAACAGAGAGGAATCTTTGCAGCTAATGGACCTTCTAGGTCTT
GAAAGGAGTGGGAATTGGCTCCGGTGCCCGTCAGTGGGCAGAGCGCACATCGCCCACAGTCCCCGAGAAG
TTGGGGGGAGGGGTCGGCAATTGATCCGGTGCCTAGAGAAGGTGGCGCGGGGTAAACTGGGAAAGTGATG
TCGTGTACTGGCTCCGCCTTTTTCCCGAGGGTGGGGGAGAACCGTATATAAGTGCAGTAGTCGCCGTGAA
CGTTCTTTTTCGCAACGGGTTTGCCGCCAGAACACAGGTAAGTGCCGTGTGTGGTTCCCGCGGGCCTGGC
CTCTTTACGGGTTATGGCCCTTGCGTGCCTTGAATTACTTCCACCTGGCTGCAGTACGTGATTCTTGATC
CCGAGCTTCGGGTTGGAAGTGGGTGGGAGAGTTCGAGGCCTTGCGCTTAAGGAGCCCCTTCGCCTCGTGC
TTGAGTTGAGGCCTGGCCTGGGCGCTGGGGCCGCCGCGTGCGAATCTGGTGGCACCTTCGCGCCTGTCTC
GCTGCTTTCGATAAGTCTCTAGCCATTTAAAATTTTTGATGACCTGCTGCGACGCTTTTTTTCTGGCAAG
ATAGTCTTGTAAATGCGGGCCAAGATCTGCACACTGGTATTTCGGTTTTTGGGGCCGCGGGCGGCGACGG
GGCCCGTGCGTCCCAGCGCACATGTTCGGCGAGGCGGGGCCTGCGAGCGCGGCCACCGAGAATCGGACGG
GGGTAGTCTCAAGCTGGCCGGCCTGCTCTGGTGCCTGGCCTCGCGCCGCCGTGTATCGCCCCGCCCTGGG
CGGCAAGGCTGGCCCGGTCGGCACCAGTTGCGTGAGCGGAAAGATGGCCGCTTCCCGGCCCTGCTGCAGG
GAGCTCAAAATGGAGGACGCGGCGCTCGGGAGAGCGGGCGGGTGAGTCACCCACACAAAGGAAAAGGGCC
TTTCCGTCCTCAGCCGTCGCTTCATGTGACTCCACGGAGTACCGGGCGCCGTCCAGGCACCTCGATTAGT
TCTCGAGCTTTTGGAGTACGTCGTCTTTAGGTTGGGGGGAGGGGTTTTATGCGATGGAGTTTCCCCACAC
TGAGTGGGTGGAGACTGAAGTTAGGCCAGCTTGGCACTTGATGTAATTCTCCTTGGAATTTGCCCTTTTT
GAGTTTGGATCTTGGTTCATTCTCAAGCCTCAGACAGTGGTTCAAAGTTTTTTTCTTCCATTTCAGGTGT
CGTGACGTACGGCCACCATGACCGAGTACAAGCCCACGGTGCGCCTCGCCACCCGCGACGACGTCCCCAG
GGCCGTACGCACCCTCGCCGCCGCGTTCGCCGACTACCCCGCCACGCGCCACACCGTCGATCCGGACCGC
CACATCGAGCGGGTCACCGAGCTGCAAGAACTCTTCCTCACGCGCGTCGGGCTCGACATCGGCAAGGTGT
GGGTCGCGGACGACGGCGCCGCCGTGGCGGTCTGGACCACGCCGGAGAGCGTCGAAGCGGGGGCGGTGTT
CGCCGAGATCGGCCCGCGCATGGCCGAGTTGAGCGGTTCCCGGCTGGCCGCGCAGCAACAGATGGAAGGC
CTCCTGGCGCCGCACCGGCCCAAGGAGCCCGCGTGGTTCCTGGCCACCGTCGGAGTCTCGCCCGACCACC
AGGGCAAGGGTCTGGGCAGCGCCGTCGTGCTCCCCGGAGTGGAGGCGGCCGAGCGCGCCGGGGTGCCCGC
CTTCCTGGAGACCTCCGCGCCCCGCAACCTCCCCTTCTACGAGCGGCTCGGCTTCACCGTCACCGCCGAC
GTCGAGGTGCCCGAAGGACCGCGCACCTGGTGCATGACCCGCAAGCCCGGTGCCTGAACGCGTTAAGTCG
ACAATCAACCTCTGGATTACAAAATTTGTGAAAGATTGACTGGTATTCTTAACTATGTTGCTCCTTTTAC
GCTATGTGGATACGCTGCTTTAATGCCTTTGTATCATGCTATTGCTTCCCGTATGGCTTTCATTTTCTCC
TCCTTGTATAAATCCTGGTTGCTGTCTCTTTATGAGGAGTTGTGGCCCGTTGTCAGGCAACGTGGCGTGG
TGTGCACTGTGTTTGCTGACGCAACCCCCACTGGTTGGGGCATTGCCACCACCTGTCAGCTCCTTTCCGG
GACTTTCGCTTTCCCCCTCCCTATTGCCACGGCGGAACTCATCGCCGCCTGCCTTGCCCGCTGCTGGACA
GGGGCTCGGCTGTTGGGCACTGACAATTCCGTGGTGTTGTCGGGGAAATCATCGTCCTTTCCTTGGCTGC
TCGCCTGTGTTGCCACCTGGATTCTGCGCGGGACGTCCTTCTGCTACGTCCCTTCGGCCCTCAATCCAGC
GGACCTTCCTTCCCGCGGCCTGCTGCCGGCTCTGCGGCCTCTTCCGCGTCTTCGCCTTCGCCCTCAGACG
AGTCGGATCTCCCTTTGGGCCGCCTCCCCGCGTCGACTTTAAGACCAATGACTTACAAGGCAGCTGTAGA
TCTTAGCCACTTTTTAAAAGAAAAGGGGGGACTGGAAGGGCTAATTCACTCCCAACGAAGACAAGATCTG
CTTTTTGCTTGTACTGGGTCTCTCTGGTTAGACCAGATCTGAGCCTGGGAGCTCTCTGGCTAACTAGGGA
ACCCACTGCTTAAGCCTCAATAAAGCTTGCCTTGAGTGCTTCAAGTAGTGTGTGCCCGTCTGTTGTGTGA
CTCTGGTAACTAGAGATCCCTCAGACCCTTTTAGTCAGTGTGGAAAATCTCTAGCAGTACGTATAGTAGT
TCATGTCATCTTATTATTCAGTATTTATAACTTGCAAAGAAATGAATATCAGAGAGTGAGAGGAACTTGT
TTATTGCAGCTTATAATGGTTACAAATAAAGCAATAGCATCACAAATTTCACAAATAAAGCATTTTTTTC
ACTGCATTCTAGTTGTGGTTTGTCCAAACTCATCAATGTATCTTATCATGTCTGGCTCTAGCTATCCCGC
CCCTAACTCCGCCCATCCCGCCCCTAACTCCGCCCAGTTCCGCCCATTCTCCGCCCCATGGCTGACTAAT
TTTTTTTATTTATGCAGAGGCCGAGGCCGCCTCGGCCTCTGAGCTATTCCAGAAGTAGTGAGGAGGCTTT
TTTGGAGGCCTAGGGACGTACCCAATTCGCCCTATAGTGAGTCGTATTACGCGCGCTCACTGGCCGTCGT
TTTACAACGTCGTGACTGGGAAAACCCTGGCGTTACCCAACTTAATCGCCTTGCAGCACATCCCCCTTTC
GCCAGCTGGCGTAATAGCGAAGAGGCCCGCACCGATCGCCCTTCCCAACAGTTGCGCAGCCTGAATGGCG
AATGGG
[124 nt withheld, positions 3367-3490]
C
[91 nt withheld, positions 3492-3582]
A
[49 nt withheld, positions 3584-3632]
CCTTTGACGTTGGAGTCCACGTTCTTT
[37 nt withheld, positions 3660-3696]
ACCCTATCTCGGTCTATTCTTTTGATTTATAAGGGATTTTGCCGATTTCGGCCTATTGGTTAAAAAATGA
GCTGATTTAACAAAAATTTAACGCGAATTTTAACAAAATATTAACGCTTACAATTTAGGTGGCACTTTTC
GGGGAAATGTGCGCGGAACCCCTATTTGTTTATTTTTCTAAATACATTCAAATATGTATCCGCTCATGAG
ACAATAACCCTGATAAATGCTTCAATAATATTGAAAAAGGAAGAGTATGAGTATTCAACATTTCCGTGTC
GCCCTTATTCCCTTTTTTGCGGCATTTTGCCTTCCTGTTTTTGCTCACCCAGAAACGCTGGTGAAAGTAA
AAGATGCTGAAGATCAGTTGGGTGCACGAGTGGGTTACATCGAACTGGATCTCAACAGCGGTAAGATCCT
TGAGAGTTTTCGCCCCGAAGAACGTTTTCCAATGATGAGCACTTTTAAAGTTCTGCTATGTGGCGCGGTA
TTATCCCGTATTGACGCCGGGCAAGAGCAACTCGGTCGCCGCATACACTATTCTCAGAATGACTTGGTTG
AGTACTCACCAGTCACAGAAAAGCATCTTACGGATGGCATGACAGTAAGAGAATTATGCAGTGCTGCCAT
AACCATGAGTGATAACACTGCGGCCAACTTACTTCTGACAACGATCGGAGGACCGAAGGAGCTAACCGCT
TTTTTGCACAACATGGGGGATCATGTAACTCGCCTTGATCGTTGGGAACCGGAGCTGAATGAAGCCATAC
CAAACGACGAGCGTGACACCACGATGCCTGTAGCAATGGCAACAACGTTGCGCAAACTATTAACTGGCGA
ACTACTTACTCTAGCTTCCCGGCAACAATTAATAGACTGGATGGAGGCGGATAAAGTTGCAGGACCACTT
CTGCGCTCGGCCCTTCCGGCTGGCTGGTTTATTGCTGATAAATCTGGAGCCGGTGAGCGTGGGTCTCGCG
GTATCATTGCAGCACTGGGGCCAGATGGTAAGCCCTCCCGTATCGTAGTTATCTACACGACGGGGAGTCA
GGCAACTATGGATGAACGAAATAGACAGATCGCTGAGATAGGTGCCTCACTGATTAAGCATTGGTAACTG
TCAGACCAAGTTTACTCATATATACTTTAGATTGATTTAAAACTTCATTTTTAATTTAAAAGGATCTAGG
TGAAGATCCTTTTTGATAATCTCATGACCAAAATCCCTTAACGTGAGTTTTCGTTCCACTGAGCGTCAGA
CCCCGTAGAAAAGATCAAAGGATCTTCTTGAGATCCTTTTTTTCTGCGCGTAATCTGCTGCTTGCAAACA
AAAAAACCACCGCTACCAGCGGTGGTTTGTTTGCCGGATCAAGAGCTACCAACTCTTTTTCCGAAGGTAA
CTGGCTTCAGCAGAGCGCAGATACCAAATACTGTTCTTCTAGTGTAGCCGTAGTTAGGCCACCACTTCAA
GAACTCTGTAGCACCGCCTACATACCTCGCTCTGCTAATCCTGTTACCAGTGGCTGCTGCCAGTGGCGAT
AAGTCGTGTCTTACCGGGTTGGACTCAAGACGATAGTTACCGGATAAGGCGCAGCGGTCGGGCTGAACGG
GGGGTTCGTGCACACAGCCCAGCTTGGAGCGAACGACCTACACCGAACTGAGATACCTACAGCGTGAGCT
ATGAGAAAGCGCCACGCTTCCCGAAGGGAGAAAGGCGGACAGGTATCCGGTAAGCGGCAGGGTCGGAACA
GGAGAGCGCACGAGGGAGCTTCCAGGGGGAAACGCCTGGTATCTTTATAGTCCTGTCGGGTTTCGCCACC
TCTGACTTGAGCGTCGATTTTTGTGATGCTCGTCAGGGGGGCGGAGCCTATGGAAAAACGCCAGCAACGC
GGCCTTTTTACGGTTCCTGGCCTTTTGCTGGCCTTTTGCTCACATGTTCTTTCCTGCGTTATCCCCTGAT
TCTGTGGATAACCGTATTACCGCCTTTGAGTGAGCTGATACCGCTCGCCGCAGCCGAACGACCGAGCGCA
GCGAGTCAGTGAGCGAGGAAGCGGAAGAGCGCCCAATACGCAAACCGCCTCTCCCCGCGCGTTGGCCGAT
TCATTAATGCAGCTGGCACGACAGGTTTCCCGACTGGAAAGCGGGCAGTGAGCGCAACGCAATTAATGTG
AGTTAGCTCACTCATTAGGCACCCCAGGCTTTACACTTTATGCTTCCGGCTCGTATGTTGTGTGGAATTG
TGAGCGGATAACAATTTCACACAGGAAACAGCTATGACCATGATTACGCCAAGCGCGCAATTAACCCTCA
CTAAAGGGAACAAAAGCTGGAGCTGCAAGCTTAATGTAGTCTTATGCAATACTCTTGTAGTCTTGCAACA
TGGTAACGATGAGTTAGCAACATGCCTTACAAGGAGAGAAAAAGCACCGTGCATGCCGATTGGTGGAAGT
AAGGTGGTACGATCGTGCCTTATTAGGAAGGCAACAGACGGGTCTGACATGGATTGGACGAACCACTGAA
TTGCCGCATTGCAGAGATATTGTATTTAAGTGCCTAGCTCGATACATAAACGGGTCTCTCTGGTTAGACC
AGATCTGAGCCTGGGAGCTCTCTGGCTAACTAGGGAACCCACTGCTTAAGCCTCAATAAAGCTTGCCTTG
AGTGCTTCAAGTAGTGTGTGCCCGTCTGTTGTGTGACTCTGGTAACTAGAGATCCCTCAGACCCTTTTAG
TCAGTGTGGAAAATCTCTAGCAGTGGCGCCCGAACAGGGACTTGAAAGCGAAAGGGAAACCAGAGGAGCT
CTCTCGACGCAGGACTCGGCTTGCTGAAGCGCGCACGGCAAGAGGCGAGGGGCGGCGACTGGTGAGTACG
CCAAAAATTTTGACTAGCGGAGGCTAGAAGGAGAGAGATGGGTGCGAGAGCGTCAGTATTAAGCGGGGGA
GAATTAGATCGCGATGGGAAAAAATTCGGTTAAGGCCAGGGGGAAAGAAAAAATATAAATTAAAACATAT
AGTATGGGCAAGCAGGGAGCTAGAACGATTCGCAGTTAATCCTGGCCTGTTAGAAACATCAGAAGGCTGT
AGACAAATACTGGGACAGCTACAACCATCCCTTCAGACAGGATCAGAAGAACTTAGATCATTATATAATA
CAGTAGCAACCCTCTATTGTGTGCATCAAAGGATAGAGATAAAAGACACCAAGGAAGCTTTAGACAAGAT
AGAGGAAGAGCAAAACAAAAGTAAGACCACCGCACAGCAAGCGGCCGCTGATCTTCAGACCTGGAGGAGG
AGATATGAGGGACAATTGGAGAAGTGAATTATATAAATATAAAGTAGTAAAAATTGAACCATTAGGAGTA
GCACCCACCAAGGCAAAGAGAAGAGTGGTGCAGAGAGAAAAAAGAGCAGTGGGAATAGGAGCTTTGTTCC
TTGGGTTCTTGGGAGCAGCAGGAAGCACTATGGGCGCAGCGTCAATGACGCTGACGGTACAGGCCAGACA
ATTATTGTCTGGTATAGTGCAGCAGCAGAACAATTTGCTGAGGGCTATTGAGGCGCAACAGCATCTGTTG
CAACTCACAGTCTGGGGCATCAAGCAGCTCCAGGCAAGAATCCTGGCTGTGGAAAGATACCTAAAGGATC
AACAGCTCCTGGGGATTTGGGGTTGCTCTGGAAAACTCATTTGCACCACTGCTGTGCCTTGGAATGCTAG
TTGGAGTAATAAATCTCTGGAACAGATTTGGAATCACACGACCTGGATGGAGTGGGACAGAGAAATTAAC
AATTACACAAGCTTAATACACTCCTTAATTGAAGAATCGCAAAACCAGCAAGAAAAGAATGAACAAGAAT
TATTGGAATTAGATAAATGGGCAAGTTTGTGGAATTGGTTTAACATAACAAATTGGCTGTGGTATATAAA
ATTATTCATAATGATAGTAGGAGGCTTGGTAGGTTTAAGAATAGTTTTTGCTGTACTTTCTATAGTGAAT
AGAGTTAGGCAGGGATATTCACCATTATCGTTTCAGACCCACCTCCCAACCCCGAGGGGACCCAGAGAGG
GCCTATTTCCCATGATTCCTTCATATTTGCATATACGATACAAGGCTGTTAGAGAGATAATTAGAATTAA
TTTGACTGTAAACACAAAGATATTAGTACAAAATACGTGACGTAGAAAGTAATAATTTCTTGGGTAGTTT
GCAGTTTTAAAATTATGTTTTAAAATGGACTATCATATGCTTACCGTAACTTGAAAGTATTTCGATTTCT
TGGCTTTATATATCTTGTGGAAAGGACGAAACACCGTTCATACAGGATGCAACCCAGTTTTAGAGCTAGA
AATAGCAAGTTAAAATAAGGCTAGTCCGTTATCAACTTGAAAAAGTGGCACCGAGTCGGTGCTTTTTTAA
GCTTGGCGTAACTAGATCTTGAGACAAATGGCAGTATTCATCCACAATTTTAAAAGAAAAGGGGGGATTG
GGGGGTACAGTGCAGGGGAAAGAATAGTAGACATAATAGCAACAGACATACAAACTAAAGAATTACAAAA
ACAAATTACAAAAATTCAAAATTTTCGGGTTTATTACAGGGACAGCAGAGATCCACTTTGGCGCCGGCTC
GAGGGGG
