>Addgene plasmid #77359 | NEK3 gRNA (BRDN0001147956) | depositor partial sequence | sequence record 144819 | Target Sequence
TTCATACAGGATGCAACCCA
