>Addgene plasmid #77359 | NEK3 gRNA (BRDN0001147956) | addgene partial sequence | sequence record 187609 | hU6-F
TAGAAAGTAATAATTTCTTGGGTAGTTTGCAGTTTTAAAATTATGTTTTAAAATGGACTATCATATGCTT
ACCGTAACTTGAAAGTATTTCGATTTCTTGGCTTTATATATCTTGTGGAAAGGACGAAACACCGTTCATA
CAGGATGCAACCCAGTTTTAGAGCTAGAAATAGCAAGTTAAAATAAGGCTAGTCCGTTATCAACTTGAAA
AAGTGGCACCGAGTCGGTGCTTTTTTAAGCTTGGCGTAACTAGATCTTGAGACAAATGGCAGTATTCATC
CACAATTTTAAAAGAAAAGGGGGGATTGGGGGGTACAGTGCAGGGGAAAGAATAGTAGACATAATAGCAA
CAGACATACAAACTAAAGAATTACAAAAACAAATTACAAAAATTCAAAATTTTCGGGTTTATTACAGGGA
CAGCAGAGATCCACTTTGGCGCCGGCTCGAGGGGGCCCGGGTGCAAAGATGGATAAAGTTTTAAACAGAG
AGGAATCTTTGCAGCTAATGGACCTTCTAGGTCTTGAAAGGAGTGGGAATTGGCTCCGGTGCCCGTCAGT
GGGCAGAGCG
